Addgene plasmid #204730: iF65 PB-FrtStopFrt-Zim3-dCas9-mScarlet-hygro
Purpose: Frt-inducible CRISPRi by Zim3-dCas9
Depositing lab: iPSC Neurodegenerative Disease Initiative (iNDI) & Michael Ward. Depositing organization: National Institute of Neurological Disorders and Strokes (NINDS).
Backbone
  Vector backbone: M54
  Vector type: Mammalian Expression
  Selectable markers: Hygromycin
Growth in bacteria
  Bacterial resistance: Ampicillin, 100 μg/mL
  Growth temperature: 37°C
  Growth strain: DH5alpha
  Copy number: High Copy
Gene/Insert
  Gene/Insert name: Zim3-dCas9
  Species: Synthetic
  Cloning method: Gibson Cloning
Terms and licenses: Academic/Nonprofit Terms; Industry Terms: Not Available to Industry
How to cite: iF65 PB-FrtStopFrt-Zim3-dCas9-mScarlet-hygro was a gift from iPSC Neurodegenerative Disease Initiative (iNDI) & Michael Ward (Addgene plasmid # 204730 ; http://n2t.net/addgene:204730 ; RRID:Addgene_204730)
