[The description below was written by a language model from this plasmid's Addgene catalogue record and pLannotate feature annotations shown in this document.]
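Description:
iF65 PB-FrtStopFrt-Zim3-dCas9-mScarlet-hygro is an 18.4 kb mammalian expression plasmid built on the M54 backbone and designed for recombinase-gated CRISPR interference. The "PB" in its name points to a piggyBac transposon format for genomic integration, although the automated feature table does not annotate any transposon terminal repeats, so this rests on the name alone. In bacteria it is maintained through a high-copy ColE1/pUC origin with ampicillin resistance. An f1 origin and remnants of a lac/lacZα cloning region are also present.

The main cassette is driven by a CAG-type promoter (CMV enhancer, chicken β-actin promoter and chimeric intron). Immediately downstream, two minimal FRT sites flank a stop element made of three tandem SV40 polyadenylation signals, which terminates transcription before it reaches the coding region. FLP recombinase excises this stop, allowing expression of the KRAB-containing repressor fragment of human ZIM3 placed upstream of Streptococcus pyogenes Cas9, which the record identifies as the catalytically dead form, followed by the red fluorescent protein mScarlet. The table does not show how mScarlet is linked to dCas9. A WPRE and the human growth hormone polyadenylation signal complete the transcript.

A separate, oppositely oriented cassette expresses the hygromycin phosphotransferase gene from the EF-1α promoter with a bGH polyadenylation signal. It is flanked by loxP sites, so the marker can be removed with Cre after selection. Short matches to human olfactory receptor and SURF-locus genes probably reflect non-coding genomic elements such as insulators or chromatin-opening sequences, and the lambda phage hits likely stuffer DNA, but the record does not define them. The construct is intended for FLP-inducible gene knockdown, and the depositor context suggests use in iPSC-derived models.
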