Features (pLannotate 1.2.2; 36 found; start..end, strand, type, name):
      9..388     +  enhancer       CMV enhancer: human cytomegalovirus immediate early enhancer
    390..666     +  promoter       chicken β-actin promoter: No description available
    667..1683    +  intron         chimeric intron: chimera between introns from chicken β-actin and rabbit β-globin
   1756..1789    +  protein_bind   FRT (minimal): supports FLP-mediated excision but not integration (Turan and Bode, 2011) FLP recombinase from the Saccharomyces cerevisiae 2μ plasmid
   1850..1933    +  CDS            large T antigen (fragment): large T antigen from SV40 (simian virus 40)
   1956..2090    +  polyA_signal   SV40 poly(A) signal: SV40 polyadenylation signal
   2104..2187    +  CDS            large T antigen (fragment): large T antigen from SV40 (simian virus 40)
   2210..2344    +  polyA_signal   SV40 poly(A) signal: SV40 polyadenylation signal
   2358..2437    +  CDS            large T antigen (fragment): large T antigen from SV40 (simian virus 40)
   2464..2598    +  polyA_signal   SV40 poly(A) signal: SV40 polyadenylation signal
   2627..2660    +  protein_bind   FRT (minimal): supports FLP-mediated excision but not integration (Turan and Bode, 2011) FLP recombinase from the Saccharomyces cerevisiae 2μ plasmid
   2682..2984    +  CDS            ZIM3 (fragment): ZIM3_HUMAN - Also known as ZNF657. Experimental evidence at protein level: Swiss-Prot protein existence level 1. May be involved in transcriptional regulation. From Homo sapiens (Human).
   3084..7187    +  CDS            cas9: CAS9_STRP1 - Also known as csn1 From Streptococcus pyogenes serotype M1.
   7443..8135    +  CDS            mScarlet: mScarlet is a basic (constitutively fluorescent) red fluorescent protein published in 2016, derived from synthetic construct. It has moderate acid sensitivity.
   8175..8763    +  misc_feature   WPRE: woodchuck hepatitis virus posttranscriptional regulatory element
   8795..9271    +  polyA_signal   hGH poly(A) signal: human growth hormone polyadenylation signal
   9785..9904    -  CDS            B (fragment): PORTL_LAMBD - Experimental evidence at protein level: Swiss-Prot protein existence level 1. Forms the portal vertex of the capsid (PubMed:6228056, PubMed:6232391). This portal plays critical roles in head assembly, genome packaging, neck/tail attachment, and genome ejection (Probable). The portal protein multimerizes as a single ring-shaped homododecamer arranged around a central channel (PubMed:6232391). Binds to the terminase subunits to form the packaging machine (PubMed:7799432). From Escherichia phage lambda (Bacteriophage lambda).
   9906..10061   +  CDS            lacZα (fragment): LacZα fragment of β-galactosidase; lacZ fragment
  10066..10494   +  rep_origin     f1 ori (sequence partly withheld): f1 bacteriophage origin of replication; arrow indicates direction of (+) strand synthesis
  10547..10651   +  promoter       AmpR promoter: bla
  10652..11512   +  CDS            AmpR: β-lactamase; bla; confers resistance to ampicillin, carbenicillin, and related antibiotics
  11683..12271   +  rep_origin     ori: high-copy-number ColE1/pMB1/pBR322/pUC origin of replication
  12454..12546   +  CDS            lacI (fragment): lac repressor; lacI; The lac repressor binds to the lac operator to inhibit transcription in E. coli. This inhibition can be relieved by adding lactose or isopropyl-β-D-thiogalactopyranoside (IPTG).
  12559..12580   +  protein_bind   CAP binding site: CAP binding activates transcription in the presence of cAMP. E. coli catabolite activator protein
  12595..12625   +  promoter       lac promoter: promoter for the E. coli lac operon
  12629..12651   +  protein_bind   lac operator (fragment): The lac repressor binds to the lac operator to inhibit transcription in E. coli. This inhibition can be relieved by adding lactose or isopropyl-β-D-thiogalactopyranoside (IPTG). lac repressor encoded by lacI
  12687..13154   -  CDS            B (fragment): PORTL_LAMBD - Experimental evidence at protein level: Swiss-Prot protein existence level 1. Forms the portal vertex of the capsid (PubMed:6228056, PubMed:6232391). This portal plays critical roles in head assembly, genome packaging, neck/tail attachment, and genome ejection (Probable). The portal protein multimerizes as a single ring-shaped homododecamer arranged around a central channel (PubMed:6232391). Binds to the terminase subunits to form the packaging machine (PubMed:7799432). From Escherichia phage lambda (Bacteriophage lambda).
  13714..13747   -  protein_bind   loxP: Cre-mediated recombination occurs in the 8-bp core sequence (GCATACAT). Cre recombinase
  13748..13972   -  polyA_signal   bGH poly(A) signal: bovine growth hormone polyadenylation signal
  13983..15005   -  CDS            hph: KHYB_ECOLX - Experimental evidence at protein level: Swiss-Prot protein existence level 1. The aminoglycoside phosphotransferases achieve inactivation of their antibiotic substrates by phosphorylation. Only phosphorylates hygromycin and closely related compounds such as demethyl analogs and destomycin. From Escherichia coli.
  15019..16179   -  promoter       EF-1α promoter: strong constitutive promoter for human elongation factor EF-1α
  16179..16212   -  protein_bind   loxP: Cre-mediated recombination occurs in the 8-bp core sequence (GCATACAT). Cre recombinase
  16567..16725   +  CDS            OR51A7 (fragment): O51A7_HUMAN - Experimental evidence at transcript level: Swiss-Prot protein existence level 2. Odorant receptor. From Homo sapiens (Human).
  16751..16879   +  CDS            OR51A4 (fragment): O51A4_HUMAN - Experimental evidence at transcript level: Swiss-Prot protein existence level 2. Odorant receptor. From Homo sapiens (Human).
  17597..17812   -  CDS            SURF1 (fragment): SURF1_HUMAN - Also known as SURF-1. Experimental evidence at protein level: Swiss-Prot protein existence level 1. Component of the MITRAC (mitochondrial translation regulation assembly intermediate of cytochrome c oxidase complex) complex, that regulates cytochrome c oxidase assembly. From Homo sapiens (Human).
  18219..18425   +  CDS            Surf2 (fragment): SURF2_MOUSE - Also known as Surf-2. Experimental evidence at protein level: Swiss-Prot protein existence level 1. From Mus musculus (Mouse).
>Addgene plasmid #204730 | iF65 PB-FrtStopFrt-Zim3-dCas9-mScarlet-hygro | addgene full sequence | sequence record 403363 | Addgene NGS Result
GGCGCGCCGACATTGATTATTGACTAGTTATTAATAGTAATCAATTACGGGGTCATTAGTTCATAGCCCA
TATATGGAGTTCCGCGTTACATAACTTACGGTAAATGGCCCGCCTGGCTGACCGCCCAACGACCCCCGCC
CATTGACGTCAATAATGACGTATGTTCCCATAGTAACGCCAATAGGGACTTTCCATTGACGTCAATGGGT
GGAGTATTTACGGTAAACTGCCCACTTGGCAGTACATCAAGTGTATCATATGCCAAGTACGCCCCCTATT
GACGTCAATGACGGTAAATGGCCCGCCTGGCATTATGCCCAGTACATGACCTTATGGGACTTTCCTACTT
GGCAGTACATCTACGTATTAGTCATCGCTATTACCATGGTCGAGGTGAGCCCCACGTTCTGCTTCACTCT
CCCCATCTCCCCCCCCTCCCCACCCCCAATTTTGTATTTATTTATTTTTTAATTATTTTGTGCAGCGATG
GGGGCGGGGGGGGGGGGGGGCGCGCGCCAGGSGGGGCGGGGCGGGGCGAGGGGCGGGGCGGGGCGAGGCG
GAGAGGTGCGGCGGCAGCCAATCAGAGCGGCGCGCTCCGAAAGTTTCCTTTTATGGCGAGGCGGCGGCGG
CGGCGGCCCTATAAAAAGCGAAGCGCGCGGCGGGCGGGAGTCGCTGCGCGCTGCCTTCGCCCCGTGCCCC
GCTCCGCCGCCGCCTCGCGCCGCCCGCCCCGGCTCTGACTGACCGCGTTACTCCCACAGGTGAGCGGGCG
GGACGGCCCTTCTCCTCCGGGCTGTAATTAGCGCTTGGTTTAATGACGGCTTGTTTCTTTTCTGTGGCTG
CGTGAAAGCCTTGAGGGGCTCCGGGAGGGCCCTTTGTGCGGGGGGAGCGGCTCGGGGGGTGCGTGCGTGT
GTGTGTGCGTGGGGAGCGCCGCGTGCGGCTCCGCGCTGCCCGGCGGCTGTGAGCGCTGCGGGCGCGGCGC
GGGGCTTTGTGCGCTCCGCAGTGTGCGCGAGGGGAGCGCGGCCGGGGGCGGTGCCCCGCGGTGCGGGGGG
GGCTGCGAGGGGAACAAAGGCTGCGTGCGGGGTGTGTGCGTGGGGGGGTGAGCAGGGGGTGTGGGCGCGT
CGGTCGGGCTGCAACCCCCCCTGCACCCCCCTCCCCGAGTTGCTGAGCACGGCCCGGCTTCGGGTGCGGG
GCTCCGTACGGGGCGTGGCGCGGGGCTCGCCGTGCCGGGCGGGGGGTGGCGGCAGGTGGGGGTGCCGGGC
GGGGCGGGGCCGCCTCGGGCCGGGGAGGGCTCGGGGGAGGGGCGCGGCGGCCCCCGGAGCGCCGGCGGCT
GTCGAGGCGCGGCGAGCCGCAGCCATTGCCTTTTATGGTAATCGTGCGAGAGGGCGCAGGGACTTCCTTT
GTCCCAAATCTGTGCGGAGCCGAAATCTGGGAGGCGCCGCCGCACCCCCTCTAGCGGGCGCGGGGCGAAG
CGGTGCGGCGCCGGCAGGAAGGAAATGGGCGGGGAGGGCCTTCGTGCGTCGCCGCGCCGCCGTCCCCTTC
TCCCTCTCCAGCCTCGGGGCTGTCCGCGGGGGGACGGCTGCCTTCGGGGGGGACGGGGCAGGGCGGGGTT
CGGCTTCTGGCGTGTGACCGGCGGCTCTAGAGCCTCTGCTAACCATGTTCATGCCTTCTTCTTTTTCCTA
CAGCTCCTGGGCAACGTGCTGGTTATTGTGCTGTCTCATCATTTTGGCAAAGAATGGTACCGTTAACGCG
ATCGCGAAGTTCCTATTCTCTAGAAAGTATAGGAACTTCCCGCGATGAATAAATGAAAGCTTGCAGATCT
GCGACCCTAGAGGATCTGCGACCCTAGAGGATCATAATCAGCCATACCACATTTGTAGAGGTTTTACTTG
CTTTAAAAAACCTCCCACACCTCCCCCTGAACCTGAAACATAAAATGAATGCAATTGTTGTTGTTAACTT
GTTTATTGCAGCTTATAATGGTTACAAATAAAGCAATAGCATCACAAATTTCACAAATAAAGCATTTTTT
TCACTGCATTCTAGTTGTGGTTTGTCCAAACTCATCAATGTATCTTATCATGTCTGGATCTGCGACCCTA
GAGGATCATAATCAGCCATACCACATTTGTAGAGGTTTTACTTGCTTTAAAAAACCTCCCACACCTCCCC
CTGAACCTGAAACATAAAATGAATGCAATTGTTGTTGTTAACTTGTTTATTGCAGCTTATAATGGTTACA
AATAAAGCAATAGCATCACAAATTTCACAAATAAAGCATTTTTTTCACTGCATTCTAGTTGTGGTTTGTC
CAAACTCATCAATGTATCTTATCATGTCTGGATCTGCGACCCTAGAGGATCATAATCAGCCATACCACAT
TTGTAGAGGTTTTACTTGCTTTAAAAAACCTCCCACACCTCCCCCTGAACCTGAAACTAAAAATGAATGC
AATTGTTGTTGTTAACTTGTTTATTGCAGCTTATAATGGTTACAAATAAAGCAATAGCATCACAAATTTC
ACAAATAAAGCATTTTTTTCACTGCATTCTAGTTGTGGTTTGTCCAAACTCATCAATGTATCTTATCATG
TCTGGATCTCCATCAAGCTGATCCGGAACCCTTAATGAAGTTCCTATTCTCTAGAAAGTATAGGAACTTC
GTATACTCGCGAGCCGCCACCATGAACAACTCTCAGGGCAGAGTGACCTTCGAGGACGTGACCGTGAACT
TCACCCAAGGCGAGTGGCAGAGACTGAACCCCGAGCAGAGAAACCTGTACCGGGACGTGATGCTGGAAAA
CTACAGCAACCTGGTGTCCGTCGGCCAGGGCGAGACAACAAAGCCTGACGTGATCCTGCGGCTGGAACAG
GGCAAAGAGCCTTGGCTGGAAGAGGAAGAGGTGCTCGGATCTGGCAGAGCCGAGAAGAATGGCGACATCG
GCGGACAGATCTGGAAGCCCAAGGACGTGAAAGAGTCTCTGAGTGGCGGCTCAAGTGGCGGGTCTAGTGG
GAGTGAAACGCCAGGGACTTCAGAATCAGCAACCCCGGAATCATCCGGCGGATCATCCGGTGGGTCTGTA
TACATGGACAAGAAGTACTCTATCGGCCTGGCCATCGGCACCAATTCTGTTGGATGGGCCGTGATCACCG
ACGAGTACAAGGTGCCCAGCAAGAAATTCAAGGTGCTGGGCAACACCGACCGGCACAGCATCAAGAAGAA
TCTGATCGGCGCCCTGCTGTTCGACTCTGGCGAAACAGCCGAAGCCACCAGACTGAAGAGAACCGCCAGA
CGGCGGTACACCAGAAGAAAGAACCGGATCTGCTACCTGCAAGAGATCTTCAGCAACGAGATGGCCAAGG
TGGACGACAGCTTCTTCCACAGACTGGAAGAGTCCTTCCTGGTCGAGGAAGATAAGAAGCACGAGCGGCA
CCCCATCTTCGGCAACATCGTGGATGAGGTGGCCTACCACGAGAAGTACCCTACCATCTACCACCTCCGG
AAGAAACTGGTGGACAGCACCGACAAGGCCGACCTGAGACTGATCTATCTGGCCCTGGCTCACATGATCA
AGTTCCGGGGCCACTTTCTGATCGAGGGCGACCTGAATCCTGACAACAGCGACGTGGACAAGCTGTTCAT
CCAGCTGGTGCAGACCTACAACCAGCTGTTCGAGGAAAACCCCATCAACGCCAGCGGAGTGGATGCCAAG
GCCATCCTGTCTGCCAGACTGAGCAAGAGCAGACGCCTGGAAAACCTGATCGCTCAGCTGCCCGGCGAGA
AGAAGAACGGCCTGTTCGGAAACCTGATTGCCCTGAGCCTGGGCCTGACACCTAACTTCAAGAGCAACTT
CGACCTGGCTGAGGACGCCAAACTGCAGCTGTCCAAGGACACCTACGACGACGACCTGGACAATCTGCTG
GCCCAGATCGGCGATCAGTACGCCGACTTGTTTCTGGCCGCCAAGAACCTGTCCGACGCCATCCTGCTGA
GCGACATCCTGAGAGTGAACACCGAGATCACAAAGGCCCCTCTGAGCGCCTCTATGATCAAGAGATACGA
CGAGCACCACCAGGATCTGACCCTGCTGAAGGCCCTCGTTAGACAGCAGCTGCCTGAGAAGTACAAAGAG
ATTTTCTTCGACCAGAGCAAGAACGGCTACGCCGGCTACATTGATGGCGGAGCCAGCCAAGAGGAATTTT
ACAAGTTCATCAAGCCCATCCTTGAGAAGATGGACGGCACCGAGGAACTGCTGGTCAAGCTGAACAGAGA
GGACCTGCTGCGGAAGCAGCGGACCTTCGACAATGGCTCTATCCCTCACCAGATCCACCTGGGAGAGCTG
CACGCCATTCTGCGGAGACAAGAGGACTTTTACCCATTCCTGAAGGACAACCGGGAAAAGATTGAGAAGA
TCCTGACCTTCAGAATCCCCTACTACGTGGGACCACTGGCCAGAGGCAATAGCAGATTCGCCTGGATGAC
CAGAAAGAGCGAGGAAACCATCACACCCTGGAACTTCGAGGAAGTGGTGGACAAGGGCGCCAGCGCTCAG
TCCTTCATCGAGCGGATGACCAACTTCGATAAGAACCTGCCTAACGAGAAGGTGCTGCCCAAGCACAGCC
TGCTGTACGAGTACTTCACCGTGTATAACGAGCTGACCAAAGTGAAATACGTGACCGAGGGAATGAGAAA
GCCCGCCTTTCTGAGCGGCGAGCAGAAAAAGGCCATTGTGGATCTGCTGTTCAAGACCAACCGGAAAGTG
ACAGTGAAGCAGCTGAAAGAGGACTACTTCAAGAAAATCGAGTGCTTCGACAGCGTGGAAATCAGCGGCG
TGGAAGATCGGTTCAATGCCAGCCTGGGCACATACCACGACCTGCTGAAAATTATCAAGGACAAGGACTT
CCTGGACAACGAAGAGAACGAGGACATCCTGGAAGACATCGTGCTGACCCTGACACTGTTTGAGGACAGA
GAGATGATCGAGGAACGGCTGAAAACATACGCCCACCTGTTCGACGACAAAGTGATGAAGCAACTGAAGC
GGCGGAGATACACCGGCTGGGGTAGACTGTCCCGGAAGCTGATCAACGGCATCCGGGATAAGCAGTCCGG
CAAGACCATCCTGGACTTTCTGAAGTCCGACGGCTTCGCCAACAGAAACTTCATGCAGCTGATCCACGAC
GACAGCCTGACCTTTAAAGAGGACATCCAGAAAGCCCAGGTGTCCGGCCAAGGCGATTCTCTGCACGAGC
ACATTGCCAACCTGGCCGGATCTCCCGCCATTAAGAAGGGCATCCTGCAGACCGTGAAGGTGGTGGACGA
GCTTGTGAAAGTGATGGGCAGACACAAGCCCGAGAACATCGTGATCGAAATGGCCAGAGAGAACCAGACC
ACACAGAAGGGCCAGAAGAACAGCCGCGAGAGAATGAAGCGGATCGAAGAGGGCATCAAAGAGCTGGGCA
GCCAGATCCTGAAAGAACACCCCGTGGAAAACACCCAGCTGCAGAACGAGAAGCTGTACCTGTACTACCT
GCAGAATGGACGGGATATGTACGTGGACCAAGAGCTGGACATCAACCGGCTGTCCGACTACGATGTGGAC
GCTATCGTGCCCCAGTCTTTTCTGAAGGACGACTCCATCGACAACAAGGTCCTGACCAGAAGCGACAAGA
ACCGGGGCAAGAGCGATAACGTGCCCTCCGAAGAGGTGGTCAAGAAGATGAAGAACTATTGGCGCCAGCT
GCTGAATGCCAAGCTGATTACCCAGCGGAAGTTCGACAACCTGACCAAGGCCGAAAGAGGCGGCCTGAGC
GAACTGGATAAGGCCGGCTTCATCAAGAGACAGCTGGTGGAAACCCGGCAGATCACCAAACACGTGGCAC
AGATTCTGGACTCCCGGATGAACACTAAGTACGACGAGAACGACAAACTGATCCGGGAAGTGAAAGTCAT
CACCCTGAAGTCCAAGCTGGTGTCTGATTTCCGGAAGGATTTCCAGTTCTACAAAGTGCGCGAGATCAAC
AACTACCATCACGCCCACGACGCCTACCTGAATGCCGTTGTTGGAACAGCCCTGATCAAGAAGTATCCCA
AGCTGGAAAGCGAGTTCGTGTACGGCGACTACAAGGTGTACGACGTGCGGAAGATGATCGCCAAGAGCGA
GCAAGAGATTGGCAAGGCTACCGCCAAGTACTTTTTCTACTCCAACATCATGAACTTTTTCAAGACAGAG
ATCACCCTGGCCAACGGCGAGATCCGGAAAAGACCCCTGATCGAGACAAACGGCGAAACCGGGGAGATCG
TGTGGGATAAGGGCAGAGATTTTGCCACAGTGCGGAAAGTGCTGAGCATGCCCCAAGTGAATATCGTGAA
GAAAACCGAGGTGCAGACAGGCGGCTTCAGCAAAGAGTCTATCCTGCCTAAGCGGAACAGCGACAAGCTG
ATCGCCCGGAAGAAGGACTGGGACCCAAAGAAGTACGGCGGCTTCGATAGCCCTACCGTGGCCTATTCTG
TGCTGGTGGTGGCCAAAGTGGAAAAGGGCAAGTCCAAGAAACTCAAGAGCGTGAAAGAACTGCTCGGCAT
CACCATCATGGAACGGTCCAGCTTTGAGAAGAACCCTATTGATTTCCTTGAGGCCAAGGGCTACAAAGAA
GTGAAAAAGGACCTGATCATCAAGCTCCCCAAGTACTCCCTGTTCGAGCTGGAAAATGGCCGGAAGCGGA
TGCTGGCTTCTGCTGGCGAACTGCAGAAGGGAAACGAACTGGCCCTGCCTAGCAAATATGTGAACTTTCT
GTACCTGGCCAGCCACTATGAGAAGCTGAAGGGCAGCCCCGAGGACAATGAGCAAAAGCAGCTGTTTGTC
GAGCAGCACAAGCACTACCTGGACGAGATCATCGAGCAGATCAGCGAGTTCTCCAAGAGAGTGATCCTGG
CTGACGCCAATCTGGACAAAGTGCTGTCCGCCTACAACAAGCACCGGGACAAGCCTATCAGAGAGCAGGC
CGAGAATATCATCCACCTGTTTACCCTGACCAACCTGGGAGCCCCTGCCGCCTTCAAGTACTTCGACACC
ACCATCGACCGGAAGCGCTACACCAGCACCAAAGAGGTTCTGGACGCCACACTGATCCACCAGAGCATCA
CCGGCCTGTACGAGACAAGAATCGACCTGTCTCAGCTCGGCGGCGATCCTCGAGGCTATCCCTATGACGT
GCCCGATTATGCCAGCAGTGGCAGCGGCTCCCCCAAGAAAAAACGCAAGGTGGAAGATCCTAAGAAAAAG
CGGAAAGTGGTTAACGGAAGTGGCGAGGGCAGAGGAAGTCTGCTAACATGCGGTGACGTCGAGGAGAATC
CTGGCCCACCTGCCGCTAAACGGGTCAAACTCGACGGCGGTTCTGGAGGTCCTGCTGCAAAGCGCGTTAA
GTTGGATGCTAGCATGGAATTTGTGTCTAAAGGGGAAGCAGTCATTAAAGAGTTCATGCGCTTCAAAGTA
CACATGGAAGGAAGTATGAACGGGCACGAATTTGAAATAGAAGGCGAAGGGGAAGGTCGGCCATACGAAG
GGACGCAAACCGCGAAGTTGAAGGTTACAAAGGGAGGACCGTTGCCCTTTAGCTGGGACATCCTGTCTCC
ACAGTTTATGTACGGTTCAAGAGCTTTTACTAAGCACCCCGCTGACATCCCGGACTACTATAAACAGTCA
TTCCCCGAAGGATTCAAATGGGAGAGGGTCATGAATTTCGAGGACGGAGGTGCTGTTACAGTTACGCAGG
ATACCTCACTTGAGGATGGCACGCTTATATATAAGGTGAAGCTCCGCGGTACGAACTTTCCGCCGGACGG
CCCCGTTATGCAGAAGAAGACGATGGGCTGGGAAGCCTCTACGGAACGCCTGTATCCTGAGGACGGTGTT
CTGAAAGGGGATATTAAAATGGCCCTTCGGTTGAAAGATGGGGGCCGCTATCTTGCGGACTTTAAGACCA
CCTACAAAGCAAAAAAGCCTGTCCAAATGCCCGGTGCATATAACGTCGATAGAAAACTTGATATAACCTC
CCATAATGAAGATTACACAGTAGTCGAGCAGTACGAACGAAGCGAAGGTCGGCACTCAACTGGAGGTATG
GATGAATTGTATAAGTAGGATATCATGCCTAATTTTGAGTGTATTACTTTCGAAAATCAACCTCTGGATT
ACAAAATTTGTGAAAGATTGACTGGTATTCTTAACTATGTTGCTCCTTTTACGCTATGTGGATACGCTGC
TTTAATGCCTTTGTATCATGCTATTGCTTCCCGTATGGCTTTCATTTTCTCCTCCTTGTATAAATCCTGG
TTGCTGTCTCTTTATGAGGAGTTGTGGCCCGTTGTCAGGCAACGTGGCGTGGTGTGCACTGTGTTTGCTG
ACGCAACCCCCACTGGTTGGGGCATTGCCACCACCTGTCAGCTCCTTTCCGGGACTTTCGCTTTCCCCCT
CCCTATTGCCACGGCGGAACTCATCGCCGCCTGCCTTGCCCGCTGCTGGACAGGGGCTCGGCTGTTGGGC
ACTGACAATTCCGTGGTGTTGTCGGGGAAATCATCGTCCTTTCCTTGGCTGCTCGCCTATGTTGCCACCT
GGATTCTGCGCGGGACGTCCTTCTGCTACGTCCCTTCGGCCCTCAATCCAGCGGACCTTCCTTCCCGCGG
CCTGCTGCCGGCTCTGCGGCCTCTTCCGCGTCTTCGCCTTCGCCCTCAGACGAGTCGGATCTCCCTTTGG
GCCGCCTCCCCGCATCGATACCGAGCGCTGGTCGACAGATCTACGGGTGGCATCCCTGTGACCCCTCCCC
AGTGCCTCTCCTGGCCCTGGAAGTTGCCACTCCAGTGCCCACCAGCCTTGTCCTAATAAAATTAAGTTGC
ATCATTTTGTCTGACTAGGTGTCCTTCTATAATATTATGGGGTGGAGGGGGGTGGTATGGAGCAAGGGGC
AAGTTGGGAAGACAACCTGTAGGGCCTGCGGGGTCTATTGGGAACCAAGCTGGAGTGCAGTGGCACAATC
TTGGCTCACTGCAATCTCCGCCTCCTGGGTTCAAGCGATTCTCCTGCCTCAGCCTCCCGAGTTGTTGGGA
TTCCAGGCATGCATGACCAGGCTCAGCTAATTTTTGTTTTTTTGGTAGAGACGGGGTTTCACCATATTGG
CCAGGCTGGTCTCCAACTCCTAATCTCAGGTGATCTACCCACCTTGGCCTCCCAAATTGCTGGGATTACA
GGCGTGAACCACTGCTCCCTTCCCTGTCCTTGTTTAAACGCGATCGCTTAATTAAGGCCGTGGAGGCCTT
TTCCCCGTATCCCCCCAGGTGTCTGCAGGCTCAAAGAGCAGCGAGAAGCGTTCAGAGGAAAGCGATCCCG
TGCCACCTTCCCCGTGCCCGGGCTGTCCCCGCACGCTGCCGGCTCGGGGATGCGGGGGGAGCGCCGGACC
GGAGCGGAGCCCCGGGCGGCTCGCTGCTGCCCCCTAGCGGGGGAGGGACGTAATTACATCCCTGGGGGCT
TTGGGGGGGGGCTGTCCCTCATAAAAGTTTTGTTACTTTATAGAAGAAATTTTGAGTTTTTGTTTTTTTT
AATAAATAAATAAACATAAATAAATTGTTTGTTGAATTTATTATTAGTATGTAAGTGTAAATATAATAAA
ACTTAATATCTATTCAAATTAATAAATAAACCTCGATATACAGACCGATAAAACACATGCGTCAATTTTA
CACATGATTATCTTTAACGTACGTCACAATATGATTATCTTTCTAGGGTTAATCTAGCTGCGTGTTCTGC
AGCGTGTCGAGCATCTTCATCTGCTCCATCACGCTGTAAAACACATTTGCACCGCGAGTCTGCCCGTCCT
CCACGGGTTCAAAAACGTGAATGAACGAGGCGCGCTCACTGGCCGTCGTTTTACAACGTCGTGACTGGGA
AAACCCTGGCGTTACCCAACTTAATCGCCTTGCAGCACATCCCCCTTTCGCCAGCTGGCGTAATAGCGAA
GAGGCCCGCACCGATCGCCCTTCCCAACAGTTGCGCAGCCTGAATGGCGAATGGG
[124 nt withheld, positions 10066-10189]
C
[91 nt withheld, positions 10191-10281]
A
[49 nt withheld, positions 10283-10331]
CCTTTGACGTTGGAGTCCACGTTCTTT
[37 nt withheld, positions 10359-10395]
ACCCTATCTCGGTCTATTCTTTTGATTTATAAGGGATTTTGCCGATTTCGGCCTATTGGTTAAAAAATGA
GCTGATTTAACAAAAATTTAACGCGAATTTTAACAAAATATTAACGCTTACAATTTAGGTGGCACTTTTC
GGGGAAATGTGCGCGGAACCCCTATTTGTTTATTTTTCTAAATACATTCAAATATGTATCCGCTCATGAG
ACAATAACCCTGATAAATGCTTCAATAATATTGAAAAAGGAAGAGTATGAGTATTCAACATTTCCGTGTC
GCCCTTATTCCCTTTTTTGCGGCATTTTGCCTTCCTGTTTTTGCTCACCCAGAAACGCTGGTGAAAGTAA
AAGATGCTGAAGATCAGTTGGGTGCACGAGTGGGTTACATCGAACTGGATCTCAACAGCGGTAAGATCCT
TGAGAGTTTTCGCCCCGAAGAACGTTTTCCAATGATGAGCACTTTTAAAGTTCTGCTATGTGGCGCGGTA
TTATCCCGTATTGACGCCGGGCAAGAGCAACTCGGTCGCCGCATACACTATTCTCAGAATGACTTGGTTG
AGTACTCACCAGTCACAGAAAAGCATCTTACGGATGGCATGACAGTAAGAGAATTATGCAGTGCTGCCAT
AACCATGAGTGATAACACTGCGGCCAACTTACTTCTGACAACGATCGGAGGACCGAAGGAGCTAACCGCT
TTTTTGCACAACATGGGGGATCATGTAACTCGCCTTGATCGTTGGGAACCGGAGCTGAATGAAGCCATAC
CAAACGACGAGCGTGACACCACGATGCCTGTAGCAATGGCAACAACGTTGCGCAAACTATTAACTGGCGA
ACTACTTACTCTAGCTTCCCGGCAACAATTAATAGACTGGATGGAGGCGGATAAAGTTGCAGGACCACTT
CTGCGCTCGGCCCTTCCGGCTGGCTGGTTTATTGCTGATAAATCTGGAGCCGGTGAGCGTGGGTCTCGCG
GTATCATTGCAGCACTGGGGCCAGATGGTAAGCCCTCCCGTATCGTAGTTATCTACACGACGGGGAGTCA
GGCAACTATGGATGAACGAAATAGACAGATCGCTGAGATAGGTGCCTCACTGATTAAGCATTGGTAACTG
TCAGACCAAGTTTACTCATATATACTTTAGATTGATTTAAAACTTCATTTTTAATTTAAAAGGATCTAGG
TGAAGATCCTTTTTGATAATCTCATGACCAAAATCCCTTAACGTGAGTTTTCGTTCCACTGAGCGTCAGA
CCCCGTAGAAAAGATCAAAGGATCTTCTTGAGATCCTTTTTTTCTGCGCGTAATCTGCTGCTTGCAAACA
AAAAAACCACCGCTACCAGCGGTGGTTTGTTTGCCGGATCAAGAGCTACCAACTCTTTTTCCGAAGGTAA
CTGGCTTCAGCAGAGCGCAGATACCAAATACTGTCCTTCTAGTGTAGCCGTAGTTAGGCCACCACTTCAA
GAACTCTGTAGCACCGCCTACATACCTCGCTCTGCTAATCCTGTTACCAGTGGCTGCTGCCAGTGGCGAT
AAGTCGTGTCTTACCGGGTTGGACTCAAGACGATAGTTACCGGATAAGGCGCAGCGGTCGGGCTGAACGG
GGGGTTCGTGCACACAGCCCAGCTTGGAGCGAACGACCTACACCGAACTGAGATACCTACAGCGTGAGCT
ATGAGAAAGCGCCACGCTTCCCGAAGGGAGAAAGGCGGACAGGTATCCGGTAAGCGGCAGGGTCGGAACA
GGAGAGCGCACGAGGGAGCTTCCAGGGGGAAACGCCTGGTATCTTTATAGTCCTGTCGGGTTTCGCCACC
TCTGACTTGAGCGTCGATTTTTGTGATGCTCGTCAGGGGGGCGGAGCCTATGGAAAAACGCCAGCAACGC
GGCCTTTTTACGGTTCCTGGCCTTTTGCTGGCCTTTTGCTCACATGTTCTTTCCTGCGTTATCCCCTGAT
TCTGTGGATAACCGTATTACCGCCTTTGAGTGAGCTGATACCGCTCGCCGCAGCCGAACGACCGAGCGCA
GCGAGTCAGTGAGCGAGGAAGCGGAAGAGCGCCCAATACGCAAACCGCCTCTCCCCGCGCGTTGGCCGAT
TCATTAATGCAGCTGGCACGACAGGTTTCCCGACTGGAAAGCGGGCAGTGAGCGCAACGCAATTAATGTG
AGTTAGCTCACTCATTAGGCACCCCAGGCTTTACACTTTATGCTTCCGGCTCGTATGTTGTGTGGAATTG
TGAGCGGATAACAATTTCACACAGGAAACAGCTATGACCATGATTACGCCAAGCGCGCCCGCCGGGTAAC
TCACGGGGTATCCATGTCCATTTCTGCGGCATCCAGCCAGGATACCCGTCCTCGCTGACGTAATATCCCA
GCGCCGCACCGCTGTCATTAATCTGCACACCGGCACGGCAGTTCCGGCTGTCGCCGGTATTGTTCGGGTT
GCTGATGCGCTTCGGGCTGACCATCCGGAACTGTGTCCGGAAAAGCCGCGACGAACTGGTATCCCAGGTG
GCCTGAACGAACAGTTCACCGTTAAAGGCGTGCATGGCCACACCTTCCCGAATCATCATGGTAAACGTGC
GTTTTCGCTCAACGTCAATGCAGCAGCAGTCATCCTCGGCAAACTCTTTCCATGCCGCTTCAACCTCGCG
GGAAAAGGCACGGGCTTCTTCCTCCCCGATGCCCAGATAGCGCCAGCTTGGGCGATGACTGAGCCGGAAA
AAAGACCCGACGATATGATCCTGATGCAGCTAGATTAACCCTAGAAAGATAGTCTGCGTAAAATTGACGC
ATGCATTCTTGAAATATTGCTCTCTCTTTCTAAATAGCGCGAATCCGTCGCTGTGCATTTAGGACATCTC
AGTCGCCGCTTGGAGCTCCCGTGAGGCGTGCTTGTCAATGCGGTAAGTGTCACTGATTTTGAACTATAAC
GACCGCGTGAGTCAAAATGACGCATGATTATCTTTTACGTGACTTTTAAGATTTAACTCATACGATAATT
ATATTGTTATTTCATGTTCTACTTACGTGATAACTTATTATATATATATTTTCTTGTTATAGAATCAGGG
ACAGCCCCCCCCCAAAGCCCCCAGGGATGTAATTACGTCCCTCCCCCGCTAGGGGGCAGCAGCGAGCCGC
CCGGGGCTCCGCTCCGGTCCGGCGCTCCCCCCGCATCCCCGAGCCGGCAGCGTGCGGGGACAGCCCGGGC
ACGGGGAAGGTGGCACGGGATCGCTTTCCTCTGAACGCTTCTCGCTGCTCTTTGAGCCTGCAGACACCTG
GGGGGATACGGGGAAAAAGCCATACCAAATAACTTCGTATAATGTATGCTATACGAAGTTATCCATAGAG
CCCACCGCATCCCCAGCATGCCTGCTATTGTCTTCCCAATCCTCCCCCTTGCTGTCCTGCCCCACCCCAC
CCCCCAGAATAGAATGACACCTACTCAGACAATGCGATGCAATTTCCTCATTTTATTAGGAAAGGACAGT
GGGAGTGGCACCTTCCAGGGTCAAGGAAGGCACGGGGGAGGGGCAAACAACAGATGGCTGGCAACTAGAA
GGCACAGCGGCCGCCTATTCCTTGGCTCTGGGTCTTGTGGAGGGTCTCCTGTTTCCAGAGTCAGCCAGAA
CTTCAACACATCCATCAGTCCAAACAGCAGCAGACCTTCTTGCAATTTGAGTTCTTCCAACAGTTCCAGC
ACCAGACCTCACAATGGCATCACATCTTCCTTGTGCCCAAGCAGCATCATCAAAGTTTCCATCAACCAGA
GATTGATACAGTTGGTCCAGGCCAATTCTGAGCATGTAGGCTCTCAGTCTGGGGGAACCAGCCAGTTCTG
GGTGTCTTCTTTCAAAATATCTTGTTTGTTGTTCCATGCAAGCCAGCCAAGGTCTCCAAAAAAAAATGTT
GGCAACCTCATATTGAGAATCTCCAAACATGGCTTCAGACCAGTCAATGACTGCAGTGATTCTGCCATTG
TCTGTCAGAACATTGTTGCTTCCAAAATCAGCATGGACAAGGTGTCTGACTTCAGGACAATCTTCTGCCC
ACAGCATGAGTTCATCCAGTGCCTGAGCAACAGAAGCAGAAACTGTGTCATCCATCACAGTCTGCCAGTG
ATAGACATGAGGATCAGCAATGGCACAAATGAAATCCCTCCAAGTGGTGTACTGACCGATGCCTTGGGGA
CCAAAAGGACCAAATCCGCTGGTTTGGCTCAGATCAGCTGCTGCAATGGCATCCATTGCTTCAGCAACAG
GTTGCAGAACAGCTGGCAGCTCAGTTTCAGGGAGATCCTGGAGAGTGACTCCTTGTGCTCTTCTGCTGAT
GCAGTAGGTGAGAGATTCAGAAAATTCTCCAATGTCCAGAACTTCTGGAATTGGCAGAGCAGCAGAGGCA
AAGTGTCTGTAAACATATCTGTCTTTGTAAAAACCATCAGCACAAGAATTGACCCTCAGAACATAACCTC
TTCCTCCAACATCAAAAGAAAAGGCTCTGCTTTCTTCACCTTCAGACAGCTGCATGAGATCAGAAACAGA
ATCAAATTTTTCAATGAGAAACTTCTCAACAGAAGTTGCTGTCAGTTCAGGTTTCTTCATGGTGGGATTT
AAATCACGACACCTGAAATGGAAGAAAAAAACTTTGAACCACTGTCTGAGGCTTGAGAATGAACCAAGAT
CCAAACTCAAAAAGGGCAAATTCCAAGGAGAATTACATCAAGTGCCAAGCTGGCCTAACTTCAGTCTCCA
CCCACTCAGTGTGGGGAAACTCCATCGCATAAAACCCCTCCCCCCAACCTAAAGACGACGTACTCCAAAA
GCGCGAGAACTAATCGAGGTGCCTGGACGGCGCCCGGTACTCCGTGGAGTCACATGAAGCGACGGCTGAG
GACGGAAAGGCCCTTTTCCTTTGTGTGGGTGACTCACCCGCCCGCTCTCCCGAGCGCCGCGTCCTCCATT
TTGAGCTCCCTGCAGCAGGGCCGGGAAGCGGCCATCTTTCCGCTCACGCAACTGGTGCCGACCGGGCCAG
CCTTGCCGCCCAGGGCGGGGCGATACACGGCGGCGCGAGGCCAGGCACCAGAGCAGGCCGGCCAGCTTGA
GACTACCCCCGTCCGATTCTCGGTGGCCGCGCTCGCAGGCCCCGCCTCGCCGAACATGTGCGCTGGGACG
CACGGGCCCCGTCGCCGCCCGCGGCCCCAAAAACCGAAATACCAGTGTGCAGATCTTGGCCCGCATTTAC
AAGACTATCTTGCCAGAAAAAAAGCGTCGCAGCAGGTCATCAAAAATTTTAAATGGCTAGAGACTTATCG
AAAGCAGCGAGACAGGCGCGAAGGTGCCACCAGATTCGCACGCGGCGGCCCCAGCGCCCAGGCCAGGCCT
CAACTCAAGCACGAGGCGAAGGGGCTCCTTAAGCGCAAGGCCTCGAACTCTCCCACCCACTTCCAACCCG
AAGCTCGGGATCAAGAATCACGTACTGCAGCCAGGTGGAAGTAATTCAAGGCACGCAAGGGCCATAACCC
GTAAAGAGGCCAGGCCCGCGGGAACCACACACGGCACTTACCTGTGTTCTGGCGGCAAACCCGTTGCGAA
AAAGAACGTTCACGGCGACTACTGCACTTATATACGGTTCTCCCCCACCCTCGGGAAAAAGGCGGAGCCA
GTACACGACATCACTTTCCCAGTTTACCCCGCGCCACCTTCTCTAGGCACCGGTTCAATTGCCGACCCCT
CCCCCCAACTTCTCGGGGACTGTGGGCGATGTGCGCTCTGCCCATAACTTCGTATAATGTATGCTATACG
AAGTTATAATATTCTCACTGACTCCGTCCTGGAGTTGGATGAGAGATAATGGCCTTACGTTGTGCCAGGG
GAGGGTCGGGCTGGATTTAGCAAGATTTACCTTCTCCAAAGAGCGGTGCTGCAGTGGCACAGCTGCCCAC
GGAGGTGGGGGGGTCACCGTCCCTGGAGGTGATGAAGAACTGTGGGGATGTGGCACTGAGGGACATGGCC
AGTGGGCACGGTGGGTGGGTTGGGGTTGGTCTTGGGGATCTTGGAGGGCTTTTCCAGCCTTCATGATTTG
ACGATTGTATGAACATCTACATGGCAATTCTCCAGCTGCCTGTCCCAGTCCTACTGACCCAGCTGTATCT
CTCCAGGCAAGCTCTTCCACCCCTTCTGCTTGCATCCAGACACCATCAAACATGCAGGCTCAGACACAGG
GACCAGCAGTGTCTGTGGCCTTTTTGTGCTCCTCTCCATGCTGGGTTTTAACTTGCTCTTTGTCCTTCTA
TCCTATCTTCTTATCCTTAAGGCTGTTCTGAACGCTGTGACTTGGAGAGTGTCCCAGAGCCCTCAACACC
TGCATGTCCCACGTCCATGCTGTCCTGCACTTCCTTATCCCCAAGATCTGCCTCTCCGTGATGCACTGAA
TTGGCAAACATGTGTCACCCCAGACCAACAATGTCACAGCAAACTCCCCCTTGATAGGACAAGGGGGAAT
GGCTTTACACTGAGACAGGGGAGGTTTGGGTTGGATATGAGGAGGCAGTTTTTCCCCCAGAGGGTGGTGA
CGCACTGAACAGGTTGCCCAAGGAGGCTGTGGATGCCCCATCCCTGCAGGCATTCAAGGCCAGGCTGGAT
GTGGCTCTGGGCAGCCTGGGCTGCTGGTTGATGACCCTGCACATAGCAGGGGGTTGGATCTGGATGAGCA
CTGTGCTCCTTTGCAACCCAGGCCGTTCTATGATTCTGTCATTCTAAATCTCTCTTTCAGCCTAAAGCTT
TTTCCCCGTATCCCCCCAGGTGTCTGCAGGCTCAAAGAGCAGCGAGAAGCGTTCAGAGGAAAGCGATCCC
GTGCCACCTTCCCCGTGCCCGGGCTGTCCCCGCACGCTGCCGGCTCGGGGATGCGGGGGGAGCGCCGGAC
CGGAGCGGAGCCCCGGGCGGCTCGCTGCTGCCCCCTAGCGGGGGAGGGACGTAATTACATCCCTGGGGGC
TTTGGGGGGGGGCTGTCCCCGTGAGCTCCACGTGCCTAGGGCACACGACCACAATTCCACTGAAAGCATT
TTAATACGGAACTTGTCACTCCCAGGGAGCCTCCGCTCAGCCGGCAGTTGGTTCATTTCAATCCCCACGA
CAACCCTTCAAAGTGCAGGGCAGACAGCAGGTGGCTCTGCCCAGGCGCCTGGATCACAGCCCGGCCTGCA
GCCCTCACCTGGGCGCGGGGAGACCCTGAGGACGCTCCTCCAGGCGGCGCTGGCCGGGGCCTGCGGACAC
GGACGGGCGGGCTGAGCTCCGGGACCCCTCCCCGCGCCCCGCACCCCGCACCCCGCACCCCGCACCCCGC
ACCCGGCGCTCACCCGTCCCAGCCCCGCCGCCCGCAGCCCCAGCTGCAACGCAGCCACCGCCGCCATCGC
ACCCGGCCCCGCGGGCGCTTCCGGGACGCAGGAGGCATCTGCATCCGGGGCGCCGCTGAGTCCCGCCCAG
AGCCCCGCCCCCGGCTCCAGGTTCTGCGAGCGGCTTCCGCCGGGCTGCTCCGCGGGCGCGTCGGCCATGA
GCGAGTTGCCGGGCGACGTGCGGGCGTTTCTGCGGGAGCACCCGAGCCTGCGGCTCCAGACGGACGCCCG
CAAGGTTCGCAGCGCGGGAGGGGAACGGAGTGGCGGAGAAGGGCGCAGTTGGGATGAGGGGCTGAGGGGA
GGGCAGGGGAGAGGAGAGGGCAGGGGAGAGGGGAGAGGGGAGAGCAGGAGAGAGGGGAAGGCAGGGGAGA
GGGCGCGGCGGGATCAGGGGAGGAGAGGGAAGGGGGCGCGGCAGGAGGGGGCACCAGGGAGCGGAGCCCT
GGCCCTCCTGACGTCCTGCCCGCCCACGCGTCCGCAGGTGAGGTGCATCCTGACAGGTCACGAGCTGCCC
TGCCGCCTGCCGGAGCTCCAGGTCTACACCCGCGGCAAAAAGTACCAGCGGCTGGTCCGCGCCTCCCCGG
CCTTCGACTATGCAGAGTTCGAGCCGCACATCGTGCCCAGCACCAAGAACCCGTAGGTGGTC
